>Addgene plasmid #97112 | Tol2-lyzC-microRNA 141-dendra2 | addgene full sequence | sequence record 182600 | Addgene NGS Result
GCCATGCTCCAGGTCCTTGTGTCCTTCTAAGGTCTGTTTGTGGTTTAAGCTGTTTGTTGACACACGCTTG
TCATCTCCATTTTTCTGTGAAGTTATTGTCAGTTTATTGCACACTGGGTTGCATTAAGCTGCAGTTTTTT
CACAACAGTTTTCCACATTGTAACAGTCAGTCTCCAAATTATTCCATCAGTCCTCAAATTTAGTCATTTG
AGGCCATGAAAACACTTAAAACTACATGAAGGTAGTTTGGCATTAGGTTTTAGACTTGTTCTTGTTTGGC
ATATTGCAACCTGTGTAAAAATGATTTGATTTTTATTTTTTTTTTTTTTTTTTCAGAAAGAAACGGTCCA
AAAAGAGTTATGTGAACATTTATCCATGTGTTTAATGTTTTTTAAATTAAAAAAAAACATTTTTATTAAA
CCACTTGTGACTAAACCTTTTTTAGTTATTCTATTTTGTGACGAGTCTGAATGGCCAAAGTACTCTTGAA
TCCAAAATCTTTATAGTAAAATGTTTAATCTTACTTGCAGTGTTGGGTATAATTTGTAACAAAGTTGAAT
TCCATATCTGCTGAGTGAAAAAGTAAAGTAAGAGATTGCTGTAAATATTTAGGTTATTTATTTATTAATA
CAATATAGAAAGTAACAAAACACAATGTAAAAAATCAATAAAGAAAGTAAATATTAAAAGTAATGATAAA
CTAATGATGTAAACAATATTAGCAACAAAGTTTGTACAATTCAGGGAGGGTAAAGAATTTCACCTAATAG
TCAAACTCTGTATTAAATAATATAAAATCTTTGTTCTTAGTCTGAAGAGGAGACTGTGAGAGAAAGCTTA
CTGGTTGTTAAATTAGAAAATTTGTAACTTGCAGATTAAAATGATTTAAATAATTTTATAAAGGCCATGT
TTGAAACAAATGTAAAAACATAATAAATGTTAAGAATTTCAGATATTGAGATTTTACAATTTAAAAAAAG
CAATAAAGTAATAGCAGAGACCTACACTCTTAAAGTAAATTACCCAACTCTGCTTACTAGTAACTTTTGG
AATAGTTACTAGTATCCATTGAACAAATACTAGAATCTAATTAAATTGTGTGAGTGTCCAATGAAAAGAT
TCTTGTATTTAAAACAGTACCAGTATCTATATATGTACAAAATTTAGTGCTAGCAAAATGCAAATAAATA
CTACTGCATATAATGGATTGCATTGTAAATCGACTCGCCATAATACATTTATTTCCTATTTTTACTTTTA
ACAAAAAATAAGTTCACTGAGTATTTCATGTCATTAAATCGCATTAAACCTCTTGCATGCTTTATGTACA
CTAGTGCAGTTCGCTAAATGACCACCGGTGTCACTAATAACACGATCGTTTCTGAATTCTGCATTAAACG
CCATTTATACGTTGCTCTTATTAGTAAACAATTTCTCCATCATGAGCTCGACCAGTATTGCATATTTCAT
CCTCTTAAATCCAGAGTTGTTTCTTTTAATCACTTTCTCTTCATGATAAAAGCAGTTTTTGGTTTTCAGA
AGTTTACAACAAACCCAGTCAGTTATTGCCTCAGCAAACACTGGAGCAACTGCACACTTGTGAAAAGCTT
CTTGCGAAACACAAACCTTTCTCTGGACTTATAAATAAAGGCATTCAGCAGCTCCACCATACACCTCCAC
TGGTCTTGATAAAGCAGATATCAGCAGTGATACAGGTACCGCCACCATGGATGAGGAAATCGCTGCCCTG
GTCGTTGACAACGGCTCCGGTATGTGCAAAGCCGGTTTTGCTGGAGATGATGCCCCTCGTGCTGTTTTCC
CCTCCATTGTTGGACGACCCAGACATCAGGTACATTTAATAAACCATCCTAATAACATGTTAATCATATT
GAACCACATTAAACTCTCATTTGTGCATTTTACATCTTTTAAAACCGATTTATATTCGTTTTTAGATAAT
GAAGTTTATTAAAGTGTTAATTCACAGCTTTATTGCTTGTTTTGAGAATCTGCTTGCATAAGTGATTTTT
AAACTTGATCTGATTTTCGTTTGTTTCGAAGTTCTTCAGCTTTGAAAGTCAGATCTTCAATTCACAGCCA
TGCCATAGTTTTAGGATACAGTATAAGTAGACGAATTGGGATGCATCGTAGATTTTATGCTGTGTTTGTT
ATGGTTTTTCAGTGGTAGAGATTTTCAGAGTATTATTAGGGTTATAGTCAGTGTCAGGTTTATTTATCGT
CAGCGTGATGGGCAAAAAACAGCTGGCAGTACGGGCTGGAACGGACAATGGATGCCTGGCTCCATCTTAC
AAGGCAGTTTTGGATGTTATATCTTCTCTAATACTGCCTGGTAATGATGCAGATGGTCATCTAGAGGCAA
CTTTGCATCTGGGTGTGGACATGCTGACTATGCAAATATGCATACAAATGGAAAATATGCCATGGTGAAA
TGTGTTCTCAGGTCCTGTGATGCTGAAGGAGTTCATTCATTGTCTCTAGGGTACATCTTACCTGACAGTG
CTTGGCTGTTCACTGATGTTCTAACACTGTCTGGTAACGATGCACTCTGGTGACTCAGCCAACTGCTGTT
ACTCTCGCCCAGAAATCTGCGCCAACATGGACACACCCAGTGGAGCAAGCCATCTGATTTTCATGGTCAG
ATTGTAAAGAAGCAATTACTCTTGGACAGTTTAAGCAGAAAAGCCACCAAGTCAAGTCACTGGTCATATG
ATGAACTCGAAGATCTAATAAAAGTTAATTTAAGCGTTCATTACAATAAATTCAAGTGAATCTGTTTTAA
GCTAGCCTTTAACGTTTTTAAATTCCTTCAAACAAATTAGTTCCTCTTTGCAGTTCCTCATTTCTCGGTG
AGCTGGTGCTTTAATCCCTTTACTTTTTCTTCCTCTAGGGAGTGATGGTTGGCATGGGACGAATTAATTC
CTGCAGCCCGGGGGTACCGGTCGCCACCATGAACACCCCGGGAATTAACCTGATCAAGGAGGACATGCGC
GTGAAGGTGCACATGGAGGGCAACGTGAACGGCCACGCCTTCGTGATCGAGGGCGAGGGCAAGGGCAAGC
CCTACGAGGGCACCCAGACCGCCAACCTGACCGTGAAGGAGGGCGCCCCCCTGCCCTTCAGCTACGACAT
CCTGACCACCGCCGTGCACTACGGCAACCGGGTGTTCACCAAGTACCCCGAGGACATCCCCGACTACTTC
AAGCAGAGCTTCCCCGAGGGCTACAGCTGGGAGCGCACCATGACCTTCGAGGACAAGGGCATCTGCACCA
TCCGCAGCGACATCAGCCTGGAGGGCGACTGCTTCTTCCAGAACGTGCGCTTCAAGGGCACCAACTTCCC
CCCCAACGGCCCCGTGATGCAGAAGAAAACCCTGAAGTGGGAGCCCAGCACCGAGAAGCTGCACGTGCGC
GACGGCCTGCTGGTGGGCAACATCAACATGGCCCTGCTGCTGGAGGGCGGCGGCCACTACCTGTGCGACT
TCAAGACCACCTACAAGGCCAAGAAGGTGGTGCAGCTGCCCGACGCCCACTTCGTGGACCACCGCATCGA
GATCCTGGGCAACGACAGCGACTACAACAAGGTGAAGCTGTACGAGCACGCCGTGGCCCGCTACAGCCCC
CTGCCCAGCCAGGTGTGGTAATCTAGATCATAATCAGCCATACCACATTTGTAGAGGTTTTACTTGCTTT
AAAAAACCTCCCACACCTCCCCCTGAACCTGAAACATAAAATGAATGCAATTGTTGTTGTTAACTTGTTT
ATTGCAGCTTATAATGGTTACAAATAAAGCAATAGCATCACAAATTTCACAAATAAAGCATTTTTTTCAC
TGCATTCTAGTTGTGGTTTGTCCAAACTCATCAATGTATCTTAAGGCGTAAATTGTAAGCGTTAATATTT
TGTTAAAATTCGCGTTAAATTTTTGTTAAATCAGCTCATTTTTTAACCAATAGGCCGAAATCGGCGGATC
CTGCGGCCGCAAGGGAAAATAGAATGAAGTGATCTCCAAAAAATAAGTACTTTTTGACTGTAAATAAAAT
TGTAAGGAGTAAAAAGTACTTTTTTTTCTAAAAAAATGTAATTAAGTAAAAGTAAAAGTATTGATTTTTA
ATTGTACTCAAGTAAAGTAAAAATCCCCAAAAATAATACTTAAGTACAGTAATCAAGTAAAATTACTCAA
GTACTTTACACCTCTGGTTCTTGACCCCCTACCTTCAGCAAGCCCAGCAGATCCACTAGATCTTTTGTTC
CCTTTAGTGAGGGTTAATTGCGCGCTTGGCGTAATCATGGTCATAGCTGTTTCCTGTGTGAAATTGTTAT
CCGCTCACAATTCCACACAACATACGAGCCGGAAGCATAAAGTGTAAAGCCTGGGGTGCCTAATGAGTGA
GCTAACTCACATTAATTGCGTTGCGCTCACTGCCCGCTTTCCAGTCGGGAAACCTGTCGTGCCAGCTGCA
TTAATGAATCGGCCAACGCGCGGGGAGAGGCGGTTTGCGTATTGGGCGCTCTTCCGCTTCCTCGCTCACT
GACTCGCTGCGCTCGGTCGTTCGGCTGCGGCGAGCGGTATCAGCTCACTCAAAGGCGGTAATACGGTTAT
CCACAGAATCAGGGGATAACGCAGGAAAGAACATGTGAGCAAAAGGCCAGCAAAAGGCCAGGAACCGTAA
AAAGGCCGCGTTGCTGGCGTTTTTCCATAGGCTCCGCCCCCCTGACGAGCATCACAAAAATCGACGCTCA
AGTCAGAGGTGGCGAAACCCGACAGGACTATAAAGATACCAGGCGTTTCCCCCTGGAAGCTCCCTCGTGC
GCTCTCCTGTTCCGACCCTGCCGCTTACCGGATACCTGTCCGCCTTTCTCCCTTCGGGAAGCGTGGCGCT
TTCTCATAGCTCACGCTGTAGGTATCTCAGTTCGGTGTAGGTCGTTCGCTCCAAGCTGGGCTGTGTGCAC
GAACCCCCCGTTCAGCCCGACCGCTGCGCCTTATCCGGTAACTATCGTCTTGAGTCCAACCCGGTAAGAC
ACGACTTATCGCCACTGGCAGCAGCCACTGGTAACAGGATTAGCAGAGCGAGGTATGTAGGCGGTGCTAC
AGAGTTCTTGAAGTGGTGGCCTAACTACGGCTACACTAGAAGAACAGTATTTGGTATCTGCGCTCTGCTG
AAGCCAGTTACCTTCGGAAAAAGAGTTGGTAGCTCTTGATCCGGCAAACAAACCACCGCTGGTAGCGGTG
GTTTTTTTGTTTGCAAGCAGCAGATTACGCGCAGAAAAAAAGGATCTCAAGAAGATCCTTTGATCTTTTC
TACGGGGTCTGACGCTCAGTGGAACGAAAACTCACGTTAAGGGATTTTGGTCATGAGATTATCAAAAAGG
ATCTTCACCTAGATCCTTTTAAATTAAAAATGAAGTTTTAAATCAATCTAAAGTATATATGAGTAAACTT
GGTCTGACAGTTACCAATGCTTAATCAGTGAGGCACCTATCTCAGCGATCTGTCTATTTCGTTCATCCAT
AGTTGCCTGACTCCCCGTCGTGTAGATAACTACGATACGGGAGGGCTTACCATCTGGCCCCAGTGCTGCA
ATGATACCGCGAGACCCACGCTCACCGGCTCCAGATTTATCAGCAATAAACCAGCCAGCCGGAAGGGCCG
AGCGCAGAAGTGGTCCTGCAACTTTATCCGCCTCCATCCAGTCTATTAATTGTTGCCGGGAAGCTAGAGT
AAGTAGTTCGCCAGTTAATAGTTTGCGCAACGTTGTTGCCATTGCTACAGGCATCGTGGTGTCACGCTCG
TCGTTTGGTATGGCTTCATTCAGCTCCGGTTCCCAACGATCAAGGCGAGTTACATGATCCCCCATGTTGT
GCAAAAAAGCGGTTAGCTCCTTCGGTCCTCCGATCGTTGTCAGAAGTAAGTTGGCCGCAGTGTTATCACT
CATGGTTATGGCAGCACTGCATAATTCTCTTACTGTCATGCCATCCGTAAGATGCTTTTCTGTGACTGGT
GAGTACTCAACCAAGTCATTCTGAGAATAGTGTATGCGGCGACCGAGTTGCTCTTGCCCGGCGTCAATAC
GGGATAATACCGCGCCACATAGCAGAACTTTAAAAGTGCTCATCATTGGAAAACGTTCTTCGGGGCGAAA
ACTCTCAAGGATCTTACCGCTGTTGAGATCCAGTTCGATGTAACCCACTCGTGCACCCAACTGATCTTCA
GCATCTTTTACTTTCACCAGCGTTTCTGGGTGAGCAAAAACAGGAAGGCAAAATGCCGCAAAAAAGGGAA
TAAGGGCGACACGGAAATGTTGAATACTCATACTCTTCCTTTTTCAATATTATTGAAGCATTTATCAGGG
TTATTGTCTCATGAGCGGATACATATTTGAATGTATTTAGAAAAATAAACAAATAGGGGTTCCGCGCACA
TTTCCCCGAAAAGTGCCACCTAAATTGTAAGCGTTAATATTTTGTTAAAATTCGCGTTAAATTTTTGTTA
AATCAGCTCATTTTTTAACCAATAGGCCGAAATCGGCAAAATCCCTTATAAATCAAAAGAATAGACCGAG
ATAGGGT
[37 nt withheld, positions 6588-6624]
AAAGAACGTGGACTCCAACGTCAAAGG
[49 nt withheld, positions 6652-6700]
T
[91 nt withheld, positions 6702-6792]
CACAATGACGGCTACTACATGGTGCCATTCCTTCCTCTTTATAGGAATGGAGACTACCTCCTGTCCAACA
ATGCTCTTGGATACGAGTACGCCTACCTGTTGGACCCAGGTCATTGCACAACACCAGAAATGCCCTCTGA
TCTGCAAAAGACGTGAATATCTGTTCAGACACCCATATCCACTCTGTTCCACACAGGTCAGAGGTTTGTC
CAGGAGTTCTTGACAGAGGTGTAAAAAGTACTCAAAAATTTTACTCAAGTGAAAGTACAAGTACTTAGGG
AAAATTTTACTCAATTAAAAGTAAAAGTATCTGGCTAGAATCTTACTTGAGTAAAAGTAAAAAAGTACTC
CATTAAAATTGTACTTGAGTATTAAGGAAGTAAAAGGCTAGCAAGATCTGCTCGAGATACATTTGATTAG
AAGAGTTTGACTTGGGTTGATTATAGCAAATAGTGGAACACAAACAGATTTTGAAATATTCTTGCAAATT
TATTTATTAAATCCATTCAAATATTGTCATTTTTTGTACTGTGTAATTTATATTGATTTGCTCATACAAT
ATTTACATTTCGCTTAAACAATACACTATTATTTATATTTAAAAATAGCTATATATAAATCAAATGTATA
GCTCTTTTTTACACAATTAATCAAAGCTAAAATATTTGTCACACAAATACAGTAAGCCACTTCACAATGA
TATCTTCAAAATCTGTGCTTGACTGAATCATTTCATTTATTGTTTTGTAATTCACATTATACCTTACGTT
CTCCAGGCACAGTTTGAATTGTTGATAAATGAAGATAATACATCTGATTTAATTAGTCTCCTTTGTTTAT
AATAACTTTAATCTAATTTGATAGTAATAATTCCAGCAATACATCCATTACAATAAAAATCGCTTTTTTA
TTTTGCACATTAGTTTGCCGGTATTTGTTTAAAGTTTCACCATACTTTTAAATCATGTGCTATTTGAAAA
GGGCTGTTATGACTGGAATTAAATGTTTTTTTTTATATCAGTGTTTTAGATTGAAGTACAATATTTATAG
GTAAAATTCACCAGCATATGCTTAAAGATA
Features (pLannotate 1.2.2; 18 found; start..end, strand, type, name):
   1727..1849    +  CDS            actba (fragment): ACTB1_DANRE - Also known as bact, bactin1, bactzf. Experimental evidence at protein level: Swiss-Prot protein existence level 1. Actin is a highly conserved protein that polymerizes to produce filaments that form cross-linked networks in the cytoplasm of cells. Actin exists in both monomeric (G-actin) and polymeric (F-actin) forms, both forms playing key functions, such as cell motility and contraction. In addition to their role in the cytoplasmic cytoskeleton, G- and F-actin also localize in the nucleus, and regulate gene transcription and motility and repair of damaged DNA. From Danio rerio
   2294..2366    +  ncRNA          mir-8: Accession: RF00241 - mir-8/mir-141/mir-200 microRNA precursor family
   2494..2570    +  ncRNA          mir-8: Accession: RF00241 - mir-8/mir-141/mir-200 microRNA precursor family
   2936..2954    -  misc_feature   MCS (fragment): pBluescript multiple cloning site
   2969..3658    +  CDS            Dendra2: Dendra2 is a photoconvertible green fluorescent protein published in 2006, derived from Dendronephthya sp.. It has high acid sensitivity.
   3666..3749    +  CDS            large T antigen (fragment): large T antigen from SV40 (simian virus 40)
   3772..3893    +  polyA_signal   SV40 poly(A) signal: SV40 polyadenylation signal
   3900..3985    -  rep_origin     M13 ori (fragment): M13 bacteriophage origin of replication; arrow indicates direction of (+) strand synthesis
   4271..4289    -  promoter       T3 promoter: promoter for bacteriophage T3 RNA polymerase
   4334..4350    -  protein_bind   lac operator: The lac repressor binds to the lac operator to inhibit transcription in E. coli. This inhibition can be relieved by adding lactose or isopropyl-β-D-thiogalactopyranoside (IPTG). lac repressor encoded by lacI
   4358..4388    -  promoter       lac promoter: promoter for the E. coli lac operon
   4403..4424    -  protein_bind   CAP binding site: CAP binding activates transcription in the presence of cAMP. E. coli catabolite activator protein
   4437..4529    -  CDS            lacI (fragment): lac repressor; lacI; The lac repressor binds to the lac operator to inhibit transcription in E. coli. This inhibition can be relieved by adding lactose or isopropyl-β-D-thiogalactopyranoside (IPTG).
   4712..5300    -  rep_origin     ori: high-copy-number ColE1/pMB1/pBR322/pUC origin of replication
   5471..6331    -  CDS            AmpR: β-lactamase; bla; confers resistance to ampicillin, carbenicillin, and related antibiotics
   6332..6436    -  promoter       AmpR promoter: bla
   6462..6792    -  rep_origin     f1 ori (fragment) (sequence partly withheld): f1 bacteriophage origin of replication; arrow indicates direction of (+) strand synthesis
   6790..7017    +  CDS            tyr (fragment) (sequence partly withheld): TYRO_ORYLA - Also known as tyro. Experimental evidence at transcript level: Swiss-Prot protein existence level 2. This is a copper-containing oxidase that functions in the formation of pigments such as melanins and other polyphenolic compounds. From Oryzias latipes (Japanese rice fish) (Japanese killifish).
