[The description below was written by a language model from this plasmid's Addgene catalogue record and pLannotate feature annotations shown in this document.]
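Description:
Tol2-lyzC-microRNA 141-dendra2 is a 7,872-nt Tol2 transposon-based transgenesis plasmid for zebrafish, designed to co-express a microRNA and the fluorescent protein Dendra2. It is propagated in E. coli as a high-copy plasmid through a ColE1/pUC-type origin and selected with ampicillin via the AmpR (β-lactamase) gene and its own promoter. Remnants of a pBluescript-type backbone are also annotated, including a partial f1 origin, lac promoter/operator elements, a T3 promoter and a multiple cloning site fragment. The Tol2 arms are not annotated as such, but a short fragment matching the medaka tyrosinase locus, where the Tol2 element was originally found, lies beside the f1 origin and probably marks Tol2-derived flanking sequence.

The name indicates that expression is driven by the lyzC (lysozyme C) promoter, which is commonly used for neutrophil-restricted expression in zebrafish. This promoter is not identified in the feature table and presumably occupies the unannotated region upstream of the payload. Downstream, a short fragment of zebrafish beta-actin (actba) coding sequence is followed by two hits to the mir-8/mir-141/mir-200 precursor family. This layout is consistent with microRNA hairpins embedded in actin-derived, possibly intronic, sequence ahead of the reporter, although the record does not describe that arrangement explicitly. The Dendra2 coding sequence follows and is terminated by an SV40 poly(A) signal, so cells producing the microRNA are marked by green-to-red photoconvertible fluorescence.

The stated purpose is overexpression of the microRNA and Dendra2 in zebrafish. The associated study was a phenotypic microRNA screen examining neutrophil migration. Tol2 vectors of this kind are typically integrated into the genome with the help of Tol2 transposase.
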