Addgene plasmid #97112: Tol2-lyzC-microRNA 141-dendra2
Purpose: overexpression of microRNA and Dendra2 in Zebrafish
Depositing lab: Qing Deng. Depositing organization: Purdue University. Publication: Phenotypical microRNA screen reveals a noncanonical role of CDK2 in regulating neutrophil migration. Hsu AY, Wang D, Liu S, Lu J, Syahirah R, Bennin DA, Huttenlocher A, Umulis DM, Wan J, Deng Q. Proc Natl Acad Sci U S A. 2019 Aug 26. pii: 1905221116. doi: 10.1073/pnas.1905221116. PubMed 31451657.
Backbone
  Vector backbone: Tol2
  Vector type: Zebrafish
Growth in bacteria
  Bacterial resistance: Ampicillin, 100 μg/mL
  Growth temperature: 37°C
  Growth strain: DH5alpha
  Copy number: High Copy
Gene/Insert
  Gene/Insert name: microRNA 141 dendra2
  Species: D. rerio (zebrafish)
  Cloning method: Ligation Independent Cloning
Terms and licenses: Academic/Nonprofit Terms; Industry Terms: Not Available to Industry
How to cite: Tol2-lyzC-microRNA 141-dendra2 was a gift from Qing Deng (Addgene plasmid # 97112 ; http://n2t.net/addgene:97112 ; RRID:Addgene_97112)
